>Addgene plasmid #141510 | TFORF0086 | depositor full sequence | sequence record 276666 | Full Sequence
TTAATGTAGTCTTATGCAATACTCTTGTAGTCTTGCAACATGGTAACGATGAGTTAGCAACATGCCTTAC
AAGGAGAGAAAAAGCACCGTGCATGCCGATTGGTGGAAGTAAGGTGGTACGATCGTGCCTTATTAGGAAG
GCAACAGACGGGTCTGACATGGATTGGACGAACCACTGAATTGCCGCATTGCAGAGATATTGTATTTAAG
TGCCTAGCTCGATACATAAACGGGTCTCTCTGGTTAGACCAGATCTGAGCCTGGGAGCTCTCTGGCTAAC
TAGGGAACCCACTGCTTAAGCCTCAATAAAGCTTGCCTTGAGTGCTTCAAGTAGTGTGTGCCCGTCTGTT
GTGTGACTCTGGTAACTAGAGATCCCTCAGACCCTTTTAGTCAGTGTGGAAAATCTCTAGCAGTGGCGCC
CGAACAGGGACTTGAAAGCGAAAGGGAAACCAGAGGAGCTCTCTCGACGCAGGACTCGGCTTGCTGAAGC
GCGCACGGCAAGAGGCGAGGGGCGGCGACTGGTGAGTACGCCAAAAATTTTGACTAGCGGAGGCTAGAAG
GAGAGAGATGGGTGCGAGAGCGTCAGTATTAAGCGGGGGAGAATTAGATCGCGATGGGAAAAAATTCGGT
TAAGGCCAGGGGGAAAGAAAAAATATAAATTAAAACATATAGTATGGGCAAGCAGGGAGCTAGAACGATT
CGCAGTTAATCCTGGCCTGTTAGAAACATCAGAAGGCTGTAGACAAATACTGGGACAGCTACAACCATCC
CTTCAGACAGGATCAGAAGAACTTAGATCATTATATAATACAGTAGCAACCCTCTATTGTGTGCATCAAA
GGATAGAGATAAAAGACACCAAGGAAGCTTTAGACAAGATAGAGGAAGAGCAAAACAAAAGTAAGACCAC
CGCACAGCAAGCGGCCGCTGATCTTCAGACCTGGAGGAGGAGATATGAGGGACAATTGGAGAAGTGAATT
ATATAAATATAAAGTAGTAAAAATTGAACCATTAGGAGTAGCACCCACCAAGGCAAAGAGAAGAGTGGTG
CAGAGAGAAAAAAGAGCAGTGGGAATAGGAGCTTTGTTCCTTGGGTTCTTGGGAGCAGCAGGAAGCACTA
TGGGCGCAGCGTCAATGACGCTGACGGTACAGGCCAGACAATTATTGTCTGGTATAGTGCAGCAGCAGAA
CAATTTGCTGAGGGCTATTGAGGCGCAACAGCATCTGTTGCAACTCACAGTCTGGGGCATCAAGCAGCTC
CAGGCAAGAATCCTGGCTGTGGAAAGATACCTAAAGGATCAACAGCTCCTGGGGATTTGGGGTTGCTCTG
GAAAACTCATTTGCACCACTGCTGTGCCTTGGAATGCTAGTTGGAGTAATAAATCTCTGGAACAGATTTG
GAATCACACGACCTGGATGGAGTGGGACAGAGAAATTAACAATTACACAAGCTTAATACACTCCTTAATT
GAAGAATCGCAAAACCAGCAAGAAAAGAATGAACAAGAATTATTGGAATTAGATAAATGGGCAAGTTTGT
GGAATTGGTTTAACATAACAAATTGGCTGTGGTATATAAAATTATTCATAATGATAGTAGGAGGCTTGGT
AGGTTTAAGAATAGTTTTTGCTGTACTTTCTATAGTGAATAGAGTTAGGCAGGGATATTCACCATTATCG
TTTCAGACCCACCTCCCAACCCCGAGGGGACCCATGCATTGCATCTCAATTAGTCAGCAACCAGGTGTGG
AAAGTCCCCAGGCTCCCCAGCAGGCAGAAGTATGCAAAGCATGCGTCTCAATTAGTCAGCAACCATAGTC
CCGCCCCTAACTCCGCCCATCCCGCCCCTAACTCCGCCCAGTTCCGCCCATTCTCCGCCCCATGGCTGAC
TAATTTTTTTTATTTATGCAGAGGCCGAGGCCGCCTCGGCCTCTGAGCTATTCCAGAAGTAGTGAGGAGG
CTTTTTTGGAGGCCTAGGCTTTTGCAAAAAGCTTTCTAGAGGTACCACCGGAGCTTACCATGACCGAGTA
CAAGCCCACGGTGCGCCTCGCCACCCGCGACGACGTCCCCAGGGCCGTACGCACCCTCGCCGCCGCGTTC
GCCGACTACCCCGCCACGCGCCACACCGTCGATCCGGACCGCCACATCGAGCGGGTCACCGAGCTGCAAG
AACTCTTCCTCACGCGCGTCGGGCTCGACATCGGCAAGGTGTGGGTCGCGGACGACGGCGCCGCCGTGGC
GGTCTGGACCACGCCGGAGAGCGTCGAAGCGGGGGCGGTGTTCGCCGAGATCGGCCCGCGCATGGCCGAG
TTGAGCGGTTCCCGGCTGGCCGCGCAGCAACAGATGGAAGGCCTCCTGGCGCCGCACCGGCCCAAGGAGC
CCGCGTGGTTCCTGGCCACCGTCGGCGTCTCGCCCGACCACCAGGGCAAGGGTCTGGGCAGCGCCGTCGT
GCTCCCCGGAGTGGAGGCGGCCGAGCGCGCCGGGGTGCCCGCCTTCCTGGAGACCTCCGCGCCCCGCAAC
CTCCCCTTCTACGAGCGGCTCGGCTTCACCGTCACCGCCGACGTCGAGGTGCCCGAAGGACCGCGCACCT
GGTGCATGACCCGCAAGCCCGGTGCCAGTTAACGAATTCTAGATCTTGAGACAAATGGCAGTATTCATCC
ACAATTTTAAAAGAAAAGGGGGGATTGGGGGGTACAGTGCAGGGGAAAGAATAGTAGACATAATAGCAAC
AGACATACAAACTAAAGAATTACAAAAACAAATTACAAAAATTCAAAATTTTCGGGTTTATTACAGGGAC
AGCAGAGATCCACTTTGGCGCCGGCTCGAGGCCTGCAGGTGCAAAGATGGATAAAGTTTTAAACAGAGAG
GAATCTTTGCAGCTAATGGACCTTCTAGGTCTTGAAAGGAGTGGGAATTGGCTCCGGTGCCCGTCAGTGG
GCAGAGCGCACATCGCCCACAGTCCCCGAGAAGTTGGGGGGAGGGGTCGGCAATTGAACCGGTGCCTAGA
GAAGGTGGCGCGGGGTAAACTGGGAAAGTGATGTCGTGTACTGGCTCCGCCTTTTTCCCGAGGGTGGGGG
AGAACCGTATATAAGTGCAGTAGTCGCCGTGAACGTTCTTTTTCGCAACGGGTTTGCCGCCAGAACACAG
GTAAGTGCCGTGTGTGGTTCCCGCGGGCCTGGCCTCTTTACGGGTTATGGCCCTTGCGTGCCTTGAATTA
CTTCCACCTGGCTGCAGTACGTGATTCTTGATCCCGAGCTTCGGGTTGGAAGTGGGTGGGAGAGTTCGAG
GCCTTGCGCTTAAGGAGCCCCTTCGCCTCGTGCTTGAGTTGAGGCCTGGCCTGGGCGCTGGGGCCGCCGC
GTGCGAATCTGGTGGCACCTTCGCGCCTGTCTCGCTGCTTTCGATAAGTCTCTAGCCATTTAAAATTTTT
GATGACCTGCTGCGACGCTTTTTTTCTGGCAAGATAGTCTTGTAAATGCGGGCCAAGATCTGCACACTGG
TATTTCGGTTTTTGGGGCCGCGGGCGGCGACGGGGCCCGTGCGTCCCAGCGCACATGTTCGGCGAGGCGG
GGCCTGCGAGCGCGGCCACCGAGAATCGGACGGGGGTAGTCTCAAGCTGGCCGGCCTGCTCTGGTGCCTG
GCCTCGCGCCGCCGTGTATCGCCCCGCCCTGGGCGGCAAGGCTGGCCCGGTCGGCACCAGTTGCGTGAGC
GGAAAGATGGCCGCTTCCCGGCCCTGCTGCAGGGAGCTCAAAATGGAGGACGCGGCGCTCGGGAGAGCGG
GCGGGTGAGTCACCCACACAAAGGAAAAGGGCCTTTCCGTCCTCAGCCGTCGCTTCATGTGACTCCACGG
AGTACCGGGCGCCGTCCAGGCACCTCGATTAGTTCTCGAGCTTTTGGAGTACGTCGTCTTTAGGTTGGGG
GGAGGGGTTTTATGCGATGGAGTTTCCCCACACTGAGTGGGTGGAGACTGAAGTTAGGCCAGCTTGGCAC
TTGATGTAATTCTCCTTGGAATTTGCCCTTTTTGAGTTTGGATCTTGGTTCATTCTCAAGCCTCAGACAG
TGGTTCAAAGTTTTTTTCTTCCATTTCAGGTGTCGTGAGGCTAGCACCGCCACCATGAGGTCATTCAACC
AGGTTTCATCAGCCCCAGGCGGGGCTAGCAAAGGTGGTGGAGAAGAGCCCGGGAAGCTGCCGGAGCCGGC
AGAGGAGGAATCCCAGGTTTTGCGCGGAACTGGCCACTGTAAGTGGTTCAATGTGCGCATGGGATTTGGA
TTCATCTCCATGATAAACCGAGAGGGAAGCCCCTTGGATATTCCAGTCGATGTATTTGTACACCAAAGCA
AACTATTCATGGAAGGATTTAGAAGCCTAAAAGAAGGAGAACCAGTGGAATTCACATTTAAAAAATCTTC
CAAAGGCCTTGAGTCAATACGGGTAACAGGACCTGGTGGGAGCCCCTGTTTAGGAAGTGAAAGAAGACCC
AAAGGGAAGACACTACAGAAAAGAAAACCAAAGGGAGATAGATGCTACAACTGTGGTGGCCTTGATCATC
ATGCTAAGGAATGTAGTCTACCTCCTCAGCCAAAGAAGTGCCATTACTGTCAGAGCATCATGCACATGGT
GGCAAACTGCCCACATAAAAATGTTGCACAGCCACCCGCGAGTTCTCAGGGAAGACAGGAAGCAGAATCC
CAGCCATGCACTTCAACTCTCCCTCGAGAAGTGGGAGGCGGGCATGGCTGTACATCACCACCGTTTCCTC
AGGAGGCTAGGGCAGAGATCTCAGAACGGTCAGGCAGGTCACCTCAAGAAGCTTCCTCCACGAAGTCATC
TATAGCACCAGAAGAGCAAAGCAAAAAGGGGCCTTCAGTTCAAAAAAGGAAAAAGACATAGTAATGAACT
AGTCCGTAACTTGAAAGTATTTCGATTTCTTGGCTTTATATATCTTGTGGAAAGGACGAGCGGACCGCAT
TGCCTCAACACGAACGCGTTAAGTCGACAATCAACCTCTGGATTACAAAATTTGTGAAAGATTGACTGGT
ATTCTTAACTATGTTGCTCCTTTTACGCTATGTGGATACGCTGCTTTAATGCCTTTGTATCATGCTATTG
CTTCCCGTATGGCTTTCATTTTCTCCTCCTTGTATAAATCCTGGTTGCTGTCTCTTTATGAGGAGTTGTG
GCCCGTTGTCAGGCAACGTGGCGTGGTGTGCACTGTGTTTGCTGACGCAACCCCCACTGGTTGGGGCATT
GCCACCACCTGTCAGCTCCTTTCCGGGACTTTCGCTTTCCCCCTCCCTATTGCCACGGCGGAACTCATCG
CCGCCTGCCTTGCCCGCTGCTGGACAGGGGCTCGGCTGTTGGGCACTGACAATTCCGTGGTGTTGTCGGG
GAAATCATCGTCCTTTCCTTGGCTGCTCGCCTGTGTTGCCACCTGGATTCTGCGCGGGACGTCCTTCTGC
TACGTCCCTTCGGCCCTCAATCCAGCGGACCTTCCTTCCCGCGGCCTGCTGCCGGCTCTGCGGCCTCTTC
CGCGTCTTCGCCTTCGCCCTCAGACGAGTCGGATCTCCCTTTGGGCCGCCTCCCCGCGTCGACTTTAAGA
CCAATGACTTACAAGGCAGCTGTAGATCTTAGCCACTTTTTAAAAGAAAAGGGGGGACTGGAAGGGCTAA
TTCACTCCCAACGAAGACAAGATCTGCTTTTTGCTTGTACTGGGTCTCTCTGGTTAGACCAGATCTGAGC
CTGGGAGCTCTCTGGCTAACTAGGGAACCCACTGCTTAAGCCTCAATAAAGCTTGCCTTGAGTGCTTCAA
GTAGTGTGTGCCCGTCTGTTGTGTGACTCTGGTAACTAGAGATCCCTCAGACCCTTTTAGTCAGTGTGGA
AAATCTCTAGCAGTACGTATAGTAGTTCATGTCATCTTATTATTCAGTATTTATAACTTGCAAAGAAATG
AATATCAGAGAGTGAGAGGAACTTGTTTATTGCAGCTTATAATGGTTACAAATAAAGCAATAGCATCACA
AATTTCACAAATAAAGCATTTTTTTCACTGCATTCTAGTTGTGGTTTGTCCAAACTCATCAATGTATCTT
ATCATGTCTGGCTCTAGCTATCCCGCCCCTAACTCCGCCCATCCCGCCCCTAACTCCGCCCAGTTCCGCC
CATTCTCCGCCCCATGGCTGACTAATTTTTTTTATTTATGCAGAGGCCGAGGCCGCCTCGGCCTCTGAGC
TATTCCAGAAGTAGTGAGGAGGCTTTTTTGGAGGCCTAGGGACGTACCCAATTCGCCCTATAGTGAGTCG
TATTACGCGCGCTCACTGGCCGTCGTTTTACAACGTCGTGACTGGGAAAACCCTGGCGTTACCCAACTTA
ATCGCCTTGCAGCACATCCCCCTTTCGCCAGCTGGCGTAATAGCGAAGAGGCCCGCACCGATCGCCCTTC
CCAACAGTTGCGCAGCCTGAATGGCGAATGGG
[124 nt withheld, positions 6473-6596]
C
[91 nt withheld, positions 6598-6688]
A
[49 nt withheld, positions 6690-6738]
CCTTTGACGTTGGAGTCCACGTTCTTT
[37 nt withheld, positions 6766-6802]
ACCCTATCTCGGTCTATTCTTTTGATTTATAAGGGATTTTGCCGATTTCGGCCTATTGGTTAAAAAATGA
GCTGATTTAACAAAAATTTAACGCGAATTTTAACAAAATATTAACGCTTACAATTTAGGTGGCACTTTTC
GGGGAAATGTGCGCGGAACCCCTATTTGTTTATTTTTCTAAATACATTCAAATATGTATCCGCTCATGAG
ACAATAACCCTGATAAATGCTTCAATAATATTGAAAAAGGAAGAGTATGAGTATTCAACATTTCCGTGTC
GCCCTTATTCCCTTTTTTGCGGCATTTTGCCTTCCTGTTTTTGCTCACCCAGAAACGCTGGTGAAAGTAA
AAGATGCTGAAGATCAGTTGGGTGCACGAGTGGGTTACATCGAACTGGATCTCAACAGCGGTAAGATCCT
TGAGAGTTTTCGCCCCGAAGAACGTTTTCCAATGATGAGCACTTTTAAAGTTCTGCTATGTGGCGCGGTA
TTATCCCGTATTGACGCCGGGCAAGAGCAACTCGGTCGCCGCATACACTATTCTCAGAATGACTTGGTTG
AGTACTCACCAGTCACAGAAAAGCATCTTACGGATGGCATGACAGTAAGAGAATTATGCAGTGCTGCCAT
AACCATGAGTGATAACACTGCGGCCAACTTACTTCTGACAACGATCGGAGGACCGAAGGAGCTAACCGCT
TTTTTGCACAACATGGGGGATCATGTAACTCGCCTTGATCGTTGGGAACCGGAGCTGAATGAAGCCATAC
CAAACGACGAGCGTGACACCACGATGCCTGTAGCAATGGCAACAACGTTGCGCAAACTATTAACTGGCGA
ACTACTTACTCTAGCTTCCCGGCAACAATTAATAGACTGGATGGAGGCGGATAAAGTTGCAGGACCACTT
CTGCGCTCGGCCCTTCCGGCTGGCTGGTTTATTGCTGATAAATCTGGAGCCGGTGAGCGTGGGTCTCGCG
GTATCATTGCAGCACTGGGGCCAGATGGTAAGCCCTCCCGTATCGTAGTTATCTACACGACGGGGAGTCA
GGCAACTATGGATGAACGAAATAGACAGATCGCTGAGATAGGTGCCTCACTGATTAAGCATTGGTAACTG
TCAGACCAAGTTTACTCATATATACTTTAGATTGATTTAAAACTTCATTTTTAATTTAAAAGGATCTAGG
TGAAGATCCTTTTTGATAATCTCATGACCAAAATCCCTTAACGTGAGTTTTCGTTCCACTGAGCGTCAGA
CCCCGTAGAAAAGATCAAAGGATCTTCTTGAGATCCTTTTTTTCTGCGCGTAATCTGCTGCTTGCAAACA
AAAAAACCACCGCTACCAGCGGTGGTTTGTTTGCCGGATCAAGAGCTACCAACTCTTTTTCCGAAGGTAA
CTGGCTTCAGCAGAGCGCAGATACCAAATACTGTTCTTCTAGTGTAGCCGTAGTTAGGCCACCACTTCAA
GAACTCTGTAGCACCGCCTACATACCTCGCTCTGCTAATCCTGTTACCAGTGGCTGCTGCCAGTGGCGAT
AAGTCGTGTCTTACCGGGTTGGACTCAAGACGATAGTTACCGGATAAGGCGCAGCGGTCGGGCTGAACGG
GGGGTTCGTGCACACAGCCCAGCTTGGAGCGAACGACCTACACCGAACTGAGATACCTACAGCGTGAGCT
ATGAGAAAGCGCCACGCTTCCCGAAGGGAGAAAGGCGGACAGGTATCCGGTAAGCGGCAGGGTCGGAACA
GGAGAGCGCACGAGGGAGCTTCCAGGGGGAAACGCCTGGTATCTTTATAGTCCTGTCGGGTTTCGCCACC
TCTGACTTGAGCGTCGATTTTTGTGATGCTCGTCAGGGGGGCGGAGCCTATGGAAAAACGCCAGCAACGC
GGCCTTTTTACGGTTCCTGGCCTTTTGCTGGCCTTTTGCTCACATGTTCTTTCCTGCGTTATCCCCTGAT
TCTGTGGATAACCGTATTACCGCCTTTGAGTGAGCTGATACCGCTCGCCGCAGCCGAACGACCGAGCGCA
GCGAGTCAGTGAGCGAGGAAGCGGAAGAGCGCCCAATACGCAAACCGCCTCTCCCCGCGCGTTGGCCGAT
TCATTAATGCAGCTGGCACGACAGGTTTCCCGACTGGAAAGCGGGCAGTGAGCGCAACGCAATTAATGTG
AGTTAGCTCACTCATTAGGCACCCCAGGCTTTACACTTTATGCTTCCGGCTCGTATGTTGTGTGGAATTG
TGAGCGGATAACAATTTCACACAGGAAACAGCTATGACCATGATTACGCCAAGCGCGCAATTAACCCTCA
CTAAAGGGAACAAAAGCTGGAGCTGCAAGC
Features (pLannotate 1.2.2; 31 found; start..end, strand, type, name):
      5..231     +  promoter       RSV promoter: Rous sarcoma virus enhancer/promoter
    232..412     +  LTR            5' LTR (truncated): truncated 5' long terminal repeat (LTR) from HIV-1
    459..584     +  misc_feature   HIV-1 Ψ: packaging signal of human immunodeficiency virus type 1
    568..931     +  CDS            HIV-1 gag (fragment): gag protein from human immunodeficiency virus 1; gag
   1077..1310    +  misc_feature   RRE: The Rev response element (RRE) of HIV-1 allows for Rev-dependent mRNA export from the nucleus to the cytoplasm.
   1687..1713    +  CDS            Rev (fragment): human immunodeficiency virus 1 (HIV-1) Rev protein; rev; enhances nuclear export of unspliced and incompletely spliced viral mRNAs
   1720..1743    +  promoter       SV40 promoter (fragment): SV40 early promoter
   1744..1815    +  promoter       SV40 promoter (fragment): SV40 enhancer and early promoter
   1839..1974    +  rep_origin     SV40 ori: SV40 origin of replication
   2020..2616    +  CDS            PuroR (fragment): puromycin N-acetyltransferase; pac from Streptomyces; confers resistance to puromycin
   2665..2782    +  misc_feature   cPPT/CTS: central polypurine tract and central termination sequence of HIV-1
   2847..2913    +  CDS            small t antigen (fragment): SV40 (simian virus 40) small t antigen
   2920..4098    +  promoter       EF-1α promoter: strong constitutive promoter for human elongation factor EF-1α
   4142..4888    +  CDS            LIN28B: LN28B_HUMAN - Also known as CSDD2. Experimental evidence at protein level: Swiss-Prot protein existence level 1. Suppressor of microRNA (miRNA) biogenesis, including that of let-7 and possibly of miR107, miR-143 and miR-200c. Binds primary let-7 transcripts (pri-let-7), including pri-let-7g and pri-let-7a-1, and sequester them in the nucleolus, away from the microprocessor complex, hence preventing their processing into mature miRNA (PubMed:22118463). Does not act on pri-miR21 (PubMed:22118463). The repression of let-7 expression is required for normal development and contributes to maintain t
   4904..4957    +  promoter       U6 promoter (fragment): RNA polymerase III promoter for human U6 snRNA
   4999..5587    +  misc_feature   WPRE: woodchuck hepatitis virus posttranscriptional regulatory element
   5638..5657    +  misc_feature   cPPT/CTS (fragment): central polypurine tract and central termination sequence of HIV-1
   5659..5892    +  LTR            3' LTR (ΔU3): self-inactivating 3' long terminal repeat (LTR) from HIV-1
   5970..6091    +  polyA_signal   SV40 poly(A) signal: SV40 polyadenylation signal
   6131..6266    +  rep_origin     SV40 ori: SV40 origin of replication
   6287..6305    -  promoter       T7 promoter: promoter for bacteriophage T7 RNA polymerase
   6313..6468    +  CDS            lacZα (fragment): LacZα fragment of β-galactosidase; lacZ fragment
   6473..6901    +  rep_origin     f1 ori (sequence partly withheld): f1 bacteriophage origin of replication; arrow indicates direction of (+) strand synthesis
   6954..7058    +  promoter       AmpR promoter: bla
   7059..7919    +  CDS            AmpR: β-lactamase; bla; confers resistance to ampicillin, carbenicillin, and related antibiotics
   8090..8678    +  rep_origin     ori: high-copy-number ColE1/pMB1/pBR322/pUC origin of replication
   8861..8953    +  CDS            lacI (fragment): lac repressor; lacI; The lac repressor binds to the lac operator to inhibit transcription in E. coli. This inhibition can be relieved by adding lactose or isopropyl-β-D-thiogalactopyranoside (IPTG).
   8966..8987    +  protein_bind   CAP binding site: CAP binding activates transcription in the presence of cAMP. E. coli catabolite activator protein
   9002..9032    +  promoter       lac promoter: promoter for the E. coli lac operon
   9040..9056    +  protein_bind   lac operator: The lac repressor binds to the lac operator to inhibit transcription in E. coli. This inhibition can be relieved by adding lactose or isopropyl-β-D-thiogalactopyranoside (IPTG). lac repressor encoded by lacI
   9101..9119    +  promoter       T3 promoter: promoter for bacteriophage T3 RNA polymerase
