[The description below was written by a language model from this plasmid's Addgene catalogue record and pLannotate feature annotations shown in this document.]
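Description:
TFORF0086 is a third-generation-style, self-inactivating lentiviral expression plasmid built on the pLX_TRC317 backbone and carrying the human LIN28B open reading frame for overexpression in mammalian cells. It belongs to a barcoded transcription factor ORF collection: each member carries a unique 24-bp barcode so that individual ORFs can be identified in pooled screens. In bacteria the plasmid is maintained through a high-copy ColE1/pUC-type origin with ampicillin resistance (AmpR). An f1 origin and remnants of a lacZα/lac promoter cloning region flanked by T7 and T3 promoters are also present in the backbone. The depositor notes that the plasmid can recombine, as is common for LTR-containing vectors.

The viral cassette begins with an RSV promoter fused to a truncated HIV-1 5' LTR, which allows Tat-independent production of genomic RNA. This is followed by the Ψ packaging signal with a gag fragment and the Rev response element for nuclear export. An SV40 early promoter/origin drives a puromycin N-acetyltransferase gene for selecting transduced cells. A cPPT/CTS element, which aids nuclear import of the provirus, precedes the main expression unit. There, the constitutive EF-1α promoter drives the LIN28B coding sequence, annotated as a suppressor of let-7 microRNA biogenesis. Downstream lie a short U6 promoter-like fragment, a WPRE that enhances transcript stability and expression, the ΔU3 3' LTR and an SV40 polyadenylation signal. The barcode is not annotated in the feature table, so its position cannot be read from the annotations. The listed insert size slightly exceeds the annotated coding region, so it presumably includes flanking sequence. The construct is intended for lentiviral delivery of LIN28B, alone or in pooled overexpression screens such as directed-differentiation studies.
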