Addgene plasmid #141510: TFORF0086
Purpose: Lentiviral vector for overexpressing the LIN28B transcription factor ORF with a unique 24-bp barcode. Barcodes facilitate identification of transcription factors in pooled screens.
Depositing lab: Feng Zhang. Depositing organization: Broad Institute. Publication: A transcription factor atlas of directed differentiation. Joung J, Ma S, Tay T, Geiger-Schuller KR, Kirchgatterer PC, Verdine VK, Guo B, Arias-Garcia MA, Allen WE, Singh A, Kuksenko O, Abudayyeh OO, Gootenberg JS, Fu Z, Macrae RK, Buenrostro JD, Regev A, Zhang F. Cell. 2023 Jan 5;186(1):209-229.e26. doi: 10.1016/j.cell.2022.11.026. PubMed 36608654.
Backbone
  Vector backbone: pLX_TRC317
  Backbone manufacturer: Broad Institute Genetic Perturbation Platform
  Backbone size w/o insert (bp): 8264
  Vector type: Mammalian Expression, Lentiviral
  Selectable markers: Puromycin
Growth in bacteria
  Bacterial resistance: Ampicillin, 100 μg/mL
  Growth temperature: 37°C
  Growth strain: NEB Stable
  Copy number: High Copy
Gene/Insert
  Gene/Insert name: LIN28B
  Species: H. sapiens (human)
  Insert size (bp): 878
  Entrez Gene: LIN28B (a.k.a. CSDD2)
  Promoter: EF1a
  Cloning method: Unknown
  Sequencing primers: 5′ GGGTGGAGACTGAAGTTAGGCCAG; 3′ CACATAGCGTAAAAGGAGCAACATAG
Terms and licenses: Academic/Nonprofit Terms; Industry Terms: Not Available to Industry
Depositor comments: XM_011535818,ENST00000637759 . The transcription factor ORF portion of this plasmid was synthesized by Genewiz. Please test multiple small colonies in case of plasmid recombination. To make this collection available in a timely manner, a portion of this collection was not fully sequenced by Addgene. If an Addgene verified full plasmid sequence is not available, please contact us prior to placing an order to request the full sequence.
How to cite: TFORF0086 was a gift from Feng Zhang (Addgene plasmid # 141510 ; http://n2t.net/addgene:141510 ; RRID:Addgene_141510)
