>Addgene plasmid #141510 | TFORF0086 | depositor partial sequence | sequence record 276667 | Insert
ACCGCCACCATGAGGTCATTCAACCAGGTTTCATCAGCCCCAGGCGGGGCTAGCAAAGGTGGTGGAGAAG
AGCCCGGGAAGCTGCCGGAGCCGGCAGAGGAGGAATCCCAGGTTTTGCGCGGAACTGGCCACTGTAAGTG
GTTCAATGTGCGCATGGGATTTGGATTCATCTCCATGATAAACCGAGAGGGAAGCCCCTTGGATATTCCA
GTCGATGTATTTGTACACCAAAGCAAACTATTCATGGAAGGATTTAGAAGCCTAAAAGAAGGAGAACCAG
TGGAATTCACATTTAAAAAATCTTCCAAAGGCCTTGAGTCAATACGGGTAACAGGACCTGGTGGGAGCCC
CTGTTTAGGAAGTGAAAGAAGACCCAAAGGGAAGACACTACAGAAAAGAAAACCAAAGGGAGATAGATGC
TACAACTGTGGTGGCCTTGATCATCATGCTAAGGAATGTAGTCTACCTCCTCAGCCAAAGAAGTGCCATT
ACTGTCAGAGCATCATGCACATGGTGGCAAACTGCCCACATAAAAATGTTGCACAGCCACCCGCGAGTTC
TCAGGGAAGACAGGAAGCAGAATCCCAGCCATGCACTTCAACTCTCCCTCGAGAAGTGGGAGGCGGGCAT
GGCTGTACATCACCACCGTTTCCTCAGGAGGCTAGGGCAGAGATCTCAGAACGGTCAGGCAGGTCACCTC
AAGAAGCTTCCTCCACGAAGTCATCTATAGCACCAGAAGAGCAAAGCAAAAAGGGGCCTTCAGTTCAAAA
AAGGAAAAAGACATAGTAATGAACTAGTCCGTAACTTGAAAGTATTTCGATTTCTTGGCTTTATATATCT
TGTGGAAAGGACGAGCGGACCGCATTGCCTCAACACGA
