>Addgene plasmid #141510 | TFORF0086 | depositor partial sequence | sequence record 276668 | Barcode
GCGGACCGCATTGCCTCAACACGA
