>Addgene plasmid #141510 | TFORF0086 | addgene partial sequence | sequence record 319871 | WPRE-R 5'-CATAGCGTAAAAGGAGCAACA-3'
AATTCACATTTAAAAAATCTTCCAAAGGCCTTGAGTCAATACGGGTAACAGGACCTGGTGGGAGCCCCTG
TTTAGGAAGTGAAAGAAGACCCAAAGGGAAGACACTACAGAAAAGAAAACCAAAGGGAGATAGATGCTAC
AACTGTGGTGGCCTTGATCATCATGCTAAGGAATGTAGTCTACCTCCTCAGCCAAAGAAGTGCCATTACT
GTCAGAGCATCATGCACATGGTGGCAAACTGCCCACATAAAAATGTTGCACAGCCACCCGCGAGTTCTCA
GGGAAGACAGGAAGCAGAATCCCAGCCATGCACTTCAACTCTCCCTCGAGAAGTGGGAGGCGGGCATGGC
TGTACATCACCACCGTTTCCTCAGGAGGCTAGGGCAGAGATCTCAGAACGGTCAGGCAGGTCACCTCAAG
AAGCTTCCTCCACGAAGTCATCTATAGCACCAGAAGAGCAAAGCAAAAAGGGGCCTTCAGTTCAAAAAAG
GAAAAAGACATAGTAATGAACTAGTCCGTAACTTGAAAGTATTTCGATTTCTTGGCTTTATATATCTTGT
GGAAAGGACGAGCGGACCGCATTGCCTCAACACGAACGCGTTAAGTCGACAATCAACCTCTGGATTACAA
AA
